Addgene plasmid #40148: pFM102
Depositing lab: Geraldine Seydoux. Depositing organization: Johns Hopkins University and School of Medicine. Publication: Microtubules induce self-organization of polarized PAR domains in Caenorhabditis elegans zygotes. Motegi F, Zonies S, Hao Y, Cuenca AA, Griffin E, Seydoux G. Nat Cell Biol. 2011 Oct 9;13(11):1361-7. doi: 10.1038/ncb2354. PubMed 21983565.
Backbone
  Vector backbone: pGEX-6p-1
  Backbone manufacturer: GE
  Backbone size w/o insert (bp): 4900
  Vector type: Bacterial Expression
Growth in bacteria
  Bacterial resistance: Ampicillin, 100 μg/mL
  Growth temperature: 37°C
  Growth strain: DH5alpha
  Copy number: Unknown
Gene/Insert
  Gene/Insert name: gfp::par-2 RNAi resistant R183-5A (alt names: par-2 R183-5A RNAi resistant; par-2)
  Species: C. elegans (nematode)
  Mutation: R183-5A; base pairs 6-523 of par-2 were recoded to create the RNAi-resistant par-2 transgene.
  GenBank ID: NC_003281.9
  Entrez Gene: par-2 (a.k.a. CELE_F58B6.3)
  Promoter: tac
  Tag / fusion protein: GST (N terminal on backbone); eGFP (N terminal on insert)
  Cloning method: Restriction Enzyme; 5′ cloning site BamHI (not destroyed); 3′ cloning site NotI (not destroyed)
  Sequencing primers: 5′ pGEX5; 3′ pGEX3
Terms and licenses: Academic/Nonprofit Terms; Industry Terms: Not Available to Industry
Depositor comments: Alternate plasmid name: pGEX6p1-gfp::par-2 R183-5A
How to cite: pFM102 was a gift from Geraldine Seydoux (Addgene plasmid # 40148 ; http://n2t.net/addgene:40148 ; RRID:Addgene_40148)
