[The description below was written by a language model from this plasmid's Addgene catalogue record.]
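Description:
pFM102 (also recorded as pGEX6p1-gfp::par-2 R183-5A) is a bacterial expression plasmid built on the pGEX-6P-1 backbone, a roughly 4.9 kb vector designed for producing glutathione S-transferase fusion proteins in E. coli. It is propagated in standard cloning strains under ampicillin selection. The record lists the copy number as unknown and includes no feature table, so backbone elements beyond those named in the catalogue fields cannot be confirmed here.

The insert, cloned between BamHI and NotI sites that both remain intact, encodes the C. elegans polarity protein PAR-2 fused at its N terminus to eGFP. Because the backbone supplies GST upstream of the cloning site, the expected product is a GST–eGFP–PAR-2 fusion, transcribed from the tac promoter, a hybrid trp/lac promoter commonly induced with IPTG. The par-2 coding sequence carries two sets of changes. The mutation designated R183-5A indicates alanine substitution of arginines in the 183–185 region. In addition, base pairs 6–523 were recoded to make the sequence RNAi resistant, a feature inherited from the corresponding worm transgene, where it allows endogenous par-2 to be depleted without affecting the introduced copy. This recoding has no functional role in bacterial expression.

The GST tag allows affinity purification on glutathione resin, and eGFP makes the recombinant protein fluorescent. The construct is therefore suited to producing mutant PAR-2 for in vitro biochemical comparison with the wild-type protein. The associated study concerns how microtubules contribute to the formation of polarized PAR domains in the C. elegans zygote, although the record does not state the specific assays in which this plasmid was used.
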