>Addgene plasmid #40148 | pFM102 | addgene partial sequence | sequence record 53887 | EGFP-C 5'-CATGGTCCTGCTGGAGTTCGTG-3'
GTCCGGACTCAGATCTCGAGCTCAAGCTTCGAATTCTGCAGTCATGACGGATTTAGACACTTCATCCGCT
CAAATACGGGCTTCGCAGAGCGATTTATCGATTGCCAACTCATCGCCACGTCTGCTGGAGTCCAACGCAA
CTACTTCTACAGCGTGCATCAACGACGTTCAACAGCCGGTTCGACGCGATTTGAGCTCGGAACTCCTCTG
TCCACTGTGTGATCAGCTTTTCGACAGGCCCGTAATGGTAACATGTGGGCACTCGTACTGTGAGCCGTGC
ATCGAACGACATACACGTGATACGAGAGCCTGTGTAATCTGTAAACTCGACGTTGGACCATTTGCAGCGA
TGATTCCCAGCATTACACTTGATAATATGGTCCGAAAATTGAAAAACCAGGAGAATATCGAGAGCAGCTA
CGACGATTTGTTCATTTGTGAGGAAAAGCTCCAAAAAGCGCCAACACCACCAATTTCGGAGGAAATTCCG
GCTCAAAAAATGACGAGAAGCCTGTCACAACGGTCTAAACGACGCTTATTCTTCTCAATTGCGGGCCCAA
CGATTTGCTCGAGCCCAATCACCCCACACGCCGCTGCCCCACTGTCGCCAAGTGCTCGTCCCGCCAAAAG
TTCTCTGAAAATCCCGCCGGAGCCGCTGAACCACTCGCTCTCACCTCCAGGATTCCATAACAGTCACCAC
CACCGAGACGATTCTCTGGTGCTCGCCGGCGGAAATTTCCGCCGAAATGGATTCGGCCGACGTTCGGAAC
GCTTCACCGCCGCCACCACCAGTGCACAAAGTTTTGCTGAA
