>Addgene plasmid #40148 | pFM102 | addgene partial sequence | sequence record 53890 | pGEX5
AGTTCTGTTCCAGGGGCCCCTGGGATCCATGGTGAGCAAGGGCGAGGAGCTGTTCACCGGGGTGGTGCCC
ATCCTGGTCGAGCTGGACGGCGACGTAAACGGCCACAAGTTCAGCGTGTCCGGCGAGGGCGAGGGCGATG
CCACCTACGGCAAGCTGACCCTGAAGTTCATCTGCACCACCGGCAAGCTGCCCGTGCCCTGGCCCACCCT
CGTGACCACCCTGACCTACGGCGTGCAGTGCTTCAGCCGCTACCCCGACCACATGAAGCAGCACGACTTC
TTCAAGTCCGCCATGCCCGAAGGCTACGTCCAGGAGCGCACCATCTTCTTCAAGGACGACGGCAACTACA
AGACCCGCGCCGAGGTGAAGTTCGAGGGCGACACCCTGGTGAACCGCATCGAGCTGAAGGGCATCGACTT
CAAGGAGGACGGCAACATCCTGGGGCACAAGCTGGAGTACAACTACAACAGCCACAACGTCTATATCATG
GCCGACAAGCAGAAGAACGGCATCAAGGTGAACTTCAAGATCCGCCACAACATCGAGGACGGCAGCGTGC
AGCTCGCCGACCACTACCAGCAGAACACCCCCATCGGCGACGGCCCCGTGCTGCTGCCCGACAACCACTA
CCTGAGCACCCAGTCCGCCCTGAGCAAAGACCCCAACGAGAAGCGCGATCACATGGTCCTGCTGGAGTTC
GTGACCGCCGCCGGGATCACTCTCGGCATGGACGAGCTGTACA
